Addgene plasmid #143741: TFORF1007
Purpose: Lentiviral vector for overexpressing transcription factor ORFs with unique 24-bp barcodes. Barcodes facilitate identification of transcription factors in pooled screens.
Depositing lab: Feng Zhang. Depositing organization: Broad Institute. Publication: A transcription factor atlas of directed differentiation. Joung J, Ma S, Tay T, Geiger-Schuller KR, Kirchgatterer PC, Verdine VK, Guo B, Arias-Garcia MA, Allen WE, Singh A, Kuksenko O, Abudayyeh OO, Gootenberg JS, Fu Z, Macrae RK, Buenrostro JD, Regev A, Zhang F. Cell. 2023 Jan 5;186(1):209-229.e26. doi: 10.1016/j.cell.2022.11.026. PubMed 36608654.
Backbone
  Vector backbone: pLX_TRC317
  Backbone manufacturer: Broad Institute Genetic Perturbation Platform
  Backbone size w/o insert (bp): 8264
  Vector type: Mammalian Expression, Lentiviral
  Selectable markers: Puromycin
Growth in bacteria
  Bacterial resistance: Ampicillin, 100 μg/mL
  Growth temperature: 37°C
  Growth strain: NEB Stable
  Copy number: High Copy
Gene/Insert
  Gene/Insert name: ZNF544
  Species: H. sapiens (human)
  Insert size (bp): 2165
  Entrez Gene: ZNF544
  Promoter: EF1a
  Cloning method: Unknown
  Sequencing primers: 5′ GGGTGGAGACTGAAGTTAGGCCAG; 3′ CACATAGCGTAAAAGGAGCAACATAG
Terms and licenses: Academic/Nonprofit Terms; Industry Terms: Not Available to Industry
Depositor comments: NM_001320771,NM_001320770,NM_001320773,ENST00000600044,ENST00000600220 . The transcription factor ORF portion of this plasmid was synthesized by Genewiz. Please test multiple small colonies in case of plasmid recombination. To make this collection available in a timely manner, a portion of this collection was not fully sequenced by Addgene. If an Addgene verified full plasmid sequence is not available, please contact us prior to placing an order to request the full sequence.
How to cite: TFORF1007 was a gift from Feng Zhang (Addgene plasmid # 143741 ; http://n2t.net/addgene:143741 ; RRID:Addgene_143741)
