[The description below was written by a language model from this plasmid's Addgene catalogue record and pLannotate feature annotations shown in this document.]
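Description:
TFORF1007 is a lentiviral mammalian expression plasmid built on the pLX_TRC317 backbone. It carries the human zinc-finger gene ZNF544 as one member of a barcoded transcription factor ORF collection. In bacteria it is maintained through a high-copy ColE1/pUC-type origin and selected with ampicillin via the β-lactamase gene. An f1 origin and remnants of a lac/T7/T3 cloning region are also present. The sequenced record is 10,429 nt, consistent with the stated backbone and insert sizes. The depositor warns that recombination can occur during propagation, as is common for LTR-containing plasmids.

The viral portion has a third-generation, self-inactivating layout. An RSV promoter drives a truncated HIV-1 5' LTR, followed by the Ψ packaging signal with a gag fragment, the RRE for Rev-dependent export, a cPPT/CTS, WPRE to enhance transcript expression, and a ΔU3 3' LTR with a downstream SV40 polyadenylation signal. Two expression units sit within this frame. An SV40 early promoter drives puromycin N-acetyltransferase for selecting transduced cells, and the EF-1α promoter drives the ZNF544 ORF. The annotation tool matched only about 1.1 kb of the region after EF-1α to ZNF544, whereas the catalogue lists a 2,165 bp insert. The remainder up to the WPRE is unannotated apart from a short U6 promoter fragment. The unique 24-bp barcode described for the collection is not annotated, so its position cannot be stated from the table.

The construct is intended for packaging into lentivirus and stable overexpression of ZNF544. In pooled screens, the barcode identifies which transcription factor each cell received, as in studies of directed differentiation.
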