Features (pLannotate 1.2.2; 31 found; start..end, strand, type, name):
      5..231     +  promoter       RSV promoter: Rous sarcoma virus enhancer/promoter
    232..412     +  LTR            5' LTR (truncated): truncated 5' long terminal repeat (LTR) from HIV-1
    459..584     +  misc_feature   HIV-1 Ψ: packaging signal of human immunodeficiency virus type 1
    568..931     +  CDS            HIV-1 gag (fragment): gag protein from human immunodeficiency virus 1; gag
   1077..1310    +  misc_feature   RRE: The Rev response element (RRE) of HIV-1 allows for Rev-dependent mRNA export from the nucleus to the cytoplasm.
   1687..1713    +  CDS            Rev (fragment): human immunodeficiency virus 1 (HIV-1) Rev protein; rev; enhances nuclear export of unspliced and incompletely spliced viral mRNAs
   1720..1743    +  promoter       SV40 promoter (fragment): SV40 early promoter
   1744..1815    +  promoter       SV40 promoter (fragment): SV40 enhancer and early promoter
   1839..1974    +  rep_origin     SV40 ori: SV40 origin of replication
   2020..2616    +  CDS            PuroR (fragment): puromycin N-acetyltransferase; pac from Streptomyces; confers resistance to puromycin
   2665..2782    +  misc_feature   cPPT/CTS: central polypurine tract and central termination sequence of HIV-1
   2847..2913    +  CDS            small t antigen (fragment): SV40 (simian virus 40) small t antigen
   2920..4098    +  promoter       EF-1α promoter: strong constitutive promoter for human elongation factor EF-1α
   4115..5218    +  CDS            ZNF544 (fragment): ZN544_HUMAN - Experimental evidence at protein level: Swiss-Prot protein existence level 1. May be involved in transcriptional regulation. From Homo sapiens (Human).
   6191..6244    +  promoter       U6 promoter (fragment): RNA polymerase III promoter for human U6 snRNA
   6286..6874    +  misc_feature   WPRE: woodchuck hepatitis virus posttranscriptional regulatory element
   6925..6944    +  misc_feature   cPPT/CTS (fragment): central polypurine tract and central termination sequence of HIV-1
   6946..7179    +  LTR            3' LTR (ΔU3): self-inactivating 3' long terminal repeat (LTR) from HIV-1
   7257..7378    +  polyA_signal   SV40 poly(A) signal: SV40 polyadenylation signal
   7418..7553    +  rep_origin     SV40 ori: SV40 origin of replication
   7574..7592    -  promoter       T7 promoter: promoter for bacteriophage T7 RNA polymerase
   7600..7755    +  CDS            lacZα (fragment): LacZα fragment of β-galactosidase; lacZ fragment
   7760..8188    +  rep_origin     f1 ori (sequence partly withheld): f1 bacteriophage origin of replication; arrow indicates direction of (+) strand synthesis
   8241..8345    +  promoter       AmpR promoter: bla
   8346..9206    +  CDS            AmpR: β-lactamase; bla; confers resistance to ampicillin, carbenicillin, and related antibiotics
   9377..9965    +  rep_origin     ori: high-copy-number ColE1/pMB1/pBR322/pUC origin of replication
  10148..10240   +  CDS            lacI (fragment): lac repressor; lacI; The lac repressor binds to the lac operator to inhibit transcription in E. coli. This inhibition can be relieved by adding lactose or isopropyl-β-D-thiogalactopyranoside (IPTG).
  10253..10274   +  protein_bind   CAP binding site: CAP binding activates transcription in the presence of cAMP. E. coli catabolite activator protein
  10289..10319   +  promoter       lac promoter: promoter for the E. coli lac operon
  10327..10343   +  protein_bind   lac operator: The lac repressor binds to the lac operator to inhibit transcription in E. coli. This inhibition can be relieved by adding lactose or isopropyl-β-D-thiogalactopyranoside (IPTG). lac repressor encoded by lacI
  10388..10406   +  promoter       T3 promoter: promoter for bacteriophage T3 RNA polymerase
>Addgene plasmid #143741 | TFORF1007 | addgene full sequence | sequence record 407871 | Addgene NGS Result
TTAATGTAGTCTTATGCAATACTCTTGTAGTCTTGCAACATGGTAACGATGAGTTAGCAACATGCCTTAC
AAGGAGAGAAAAAGCACCGTGCATGCCGATTGGTGGAAGTAAGGTGGTACGATCGTGCCTTATTAGGAAG
GCAACAGACGGGTCTGACATGGATTGGACGAACCACTGAATTGCCGCATTGCAGAGATATTGTATTTAAG
TGCCTAGCTCGATACATAAACGGGTCTCTCTGGTTAGACCAGATCTGAGCCTGGGAGCTCTCTGGCTAAC
TAGGGAACCCACTGCTTAAGCCTCAATAAAGCTTGCCTTGAGTGCTTCAAGTAGTGTGTGCCCGTCTGTT
GTGTGACTCTGGTAACTAGAGATCCCTCAGACCCTTTTAGTCAGTGTGGAAAATCTCTAGCAGTGGCGCC
CGAACAGGGACTTGAAAGCGAAAGGGAAACCAGAGGAGCTCTCTCGACGCAGGACTCGGCTTGCTGAAGC
GCGCACGGCAAGAGGCGAGGGGCGGCGACTGGTGAGTACGCCAAAAATTTTGACTAGCGGAGGCTAGAAG
GAGAGAGATGGGTGCGAGAGCGTCAGTATTAAGCGGGGGAGAATTAGATCGCGATGGGAAAAAATTCGGT
TAAGGCCAGGGGGAAAGAAAAAATATAAATTAAAACATATAGTATGGGCAAGCAGGGAGCTAGAACGATT
CGCAGTTAATCCTGGCCTGTTAGAAACATCAGAAGGCTGTAGACAAATACTGGGACAGCTACAACCATCC
CTTCAGACAGGATCAGAAGAACTTAGATCATTATATAATACAGTAGCAACCCTCTATTGTGTGCATCAAA
GGATAGAGATAAAAGACACCAAGGAAGCTTTAGACAAGATAGAGGAAGAGCAAAACAAAAGTAAGACCAC
CGCACAGCAAGCGGCCGCTGATCTTCAGACCTGGAGGAGGAGATATGAGGGACAATTGGAGAAGTGAATT
ATATAAATATAAAGTAGTAAAAATTGAACCATTAGGAGTAGCACCCACCAAGGCAAAGAGAAGAGTGGTG
CAGAGAGAAAAAAGAGCAGTGGGAATAGGAGCTTTGTTCCTTGGGTTCTTGGGAGCAGCAGGAAGCACTA
TGGGCGCAGCGTCAATGACGCTGACGGTACAGGCCAGACAATTATTGTCTGGTATAGTGCAGCAGCAGAA
CAATTTGCTGAGGGCTATTGAGGCGCAACAGCATCTGTTGCAACTCACAGTCTGGGGCATCAAGCAGCTC
CAGGCAAGAATCCTGGCTGTGGAAAGATACCTAAAGGATCAACAGCTCCTGGGGATTTGGGGTTGCTCTG
GAAAACTCATTTGCACCACTGCTGTGCCTTGGAATGCTAGTTGGAGTAATAAATCTCTGGAACAGATTTG
GAATCACACGACCTGGATGGAGTGGGACAGAGAAATTAACAATTACACAAGCTTAATACACTCCTTAATT
GAAGAATCGCAAAACCAGCAAGAAAAGAATGAACAAGAATTATTGGAATTAGATAAATGGGCAAGTTTGT
GGAATTGGTTTAACATAACAAATTGGCTGTGGTATATAAAATTATTCATAATGATAGTAGGAGGCTTGGT
AGGTTTAAGAATAGTTTTTGCTGTACTTTCTATAGTGAATAGAGTTAGGCAGGGATATTCACCATTATCG
TTTCAGACCCACCTCCCAACCCCGAGGGGACCCATGCATTGCATCTCAATTAGTCAGCAACCAGGTGTGG
AAAGTCCCCAGGCTCCCCAGCAGGCAGAAGTATGCAAAGCATGCGTCTCAATTAGTCAGCAACCATAGTC
CCGCCCCTAACTCCGCCCATCCCGCCCCTAACTCCGCCCAGTTCCGCCCATTCTCCGCCCCATGGCTGAC
TAATTTTTTTTATTTATGCAGAGGCCGAGGCCGCCTCGGCCTCTGAGCTATTCCAGAAGTAGTGAGGAGG
CTTTTTTGGAGGCCTAGGCTTTTGCAAAAAGCTTTCTAGAGGTACCACCGGAGCTTACCATGACCGAGTA
CAAGCCCACGGTGCGCCTCGCCACCCGCGACGACGTCCCCAGGGCCGTACGCACCCTCGCCGCCGCGTTC
GCCGACTACCCCGCCACGCGCCACACCGTCGATCCGGACCGCCACATCGAGCGGGTCACCGAGCTGCAAG
AACTCTTCCTCACGCGCGTCGGGCTCGACATCGGCAAGGTGTGGGTCGCGGACGACGGCGCCGCCGTGGC
GGTCTGGACCACGCCGGAGAGCGTCGAAGCGGGGGCGGTGTTCGCCGAGATCGGCCCGCGCATGGCCGAG
TTGAGCGGTTCCCGGCTGGCCGCGCAGCAACAGATGGAAGGCCTCCTGGCGCCGCACCGGCCCAAGGAGC
CCGCGTGGTTCCTGGCCACCGTCGGCGTCTCGCCCGACCACCAGGGCAAGGGTCTGGGCAGCGCCGTCGT
GCTCCCCGGAGTGGAGGCGGCCGAGCGCGCCGGGGTGCCCGCCTTCCTGGAGACCTCCGCGCCCCGCAAC
CTCCCCTTCTACGAGCGGCTCGGCTTCACCGTCACCGCCGACGTCGAGGTGCCCGAAGGACCGCGCACCT
GGTGCATGACCCGCAAGCCCGGTGCCAGTTAACGAATTCTAGATCTTGAGACAAATGGCAGTATTCATCC
ACAATTTTAAAAGAAAAGGGGGGATTGGGGGGTACAGTGCAGGGGAAAGAATAGTAGACATAATAGCAAC
AGACATACAAACTAAAGAATTACAAAAACAAATTACAAAAATTCAAAATTTTCGGGTTTATTACAGGGAC
AGCAGAGATCCACTTTGGCGCCGGCTCGAGGCCTGCAGGTGCAAAGATGGATAAAGTTTTAAACAGAGAG
GAATCTTTGCAGCTAATGGACCTTCTAGGTCTTGAAAGGAGTGGGAATTGGCTCCGGTGCCCGTCAGTGG
GCAGAGCGCACATCGCCCACAGTCCCCGAGAAGTTGGGGGGAGGGGTCGGCAATTGAACCGGTGCCTAGA
GAAGGTGGCGCGGGGTAAACTGGGAAAGTGATGTCGTGTACTGGCTCCGCCTTTTTCCCGAGGGTGGGGG
AGAACCGTATATAAGTGCAGTAGTCGCCGTGAACGTTCTTTTTCGCAACGGGTTTGCCGCCAGAACACAG
GTAAGTGCCGTGTGTGGTTCCCGCGGGCCTGGCCTCTTTACGGGTTATGGCCCTTGCGTGCCTTGAATTA
CTTCCACCTGGCTGCAGTACGTGATTCTTGATCCCGAGCTTCGGGTTGGAAGTGGGTGGGAGAGTTCGAG
GCCTTGCGCTTAAGGAGCCCCTTCGCCTCGTGCTTGAGTTGAGGCCTGGCCTGGGCGCTGGGGCCGCCGC
GTGCGAATCTGGTGGCACCTTCGCGCCTGTCTCGCTGCTTTCGATAAGTCTCTAGCCATTTAAAATTTTT
GATGACCTGCTGCGACGCTTTTTTTCTGGCAAGATAGTCTTGTAAATGCGGGCCAAGATCTGCACACTGG
TATTTCGGTTTTTGGGGCCGCGGGCGGCGACGGGGCCCGTGCGTCCCAGCGCACATGTTCGGCGAGGCGG
GGCCTGCGAGCGCGGCCACCGAGAATCGGACGGGGGTAGTCTCAAGCTGGCCGGCCTGCTCTGGTGCCTG
GCCTCGCGCCGCCGTGTATCGCCCCGCCCTGGGCGGCAAGGCTGGCCCGGTCGGCACCAGTTGCGTGAGC
GGAAAGATGGCCGCTTCCCGGCCCTGCTGCAGGGAGCTCAAAATGGAGGACGCGGCGCTCGGGAGAGCGG
GCGGGTGAGTCACCCACACAAAGGAAAAGGGCCTTTCCGTCCTCAGCCGTCGCTTCATGTGACTCCACGG
AGTACCGGGCGCCGTCCAGGCACCTCGATTAGTTCTCGAGCTTTTGGAGTACGTCGTCTTTAGGTTGGGG
GGAGGGGTTTTATGCGATGGAGTTTCCCCACACTGAGTGGGTGGAGACTGAAGTTAGGCCAGCTTGGCAC
TTGATGTAATTCTCCTTGGAATTTGCCCTTTTTGAGTTTGGATCTTGGTTCATTCTCAAGCCTCAGACAG
TGGTTCAAAGTTTTTTTCTTCCATTTCAGGTGTCGTGAGGCTAGCACCGCCACCATGGAAGCACGTTCTA
TGCTGGTTCCACCCCAGGCATCTGTGTGCTTCGAGGATGTGGCTATGGCATTCACACAGGAGGAGTGGGA
ACAGCTGGACCTGGCCCAGAGGACACTGTACCGAGAGGTGACACTGGAGACCTGGGAGCATATTGTCTCC
CTGGACTGGAAAGCTACCCTTGAGGAGAATAGGTTGAATTCTGAAAAAGATCGAGCTAGGGAAGAACTAT
CCCACCACGTGGAAGTGTACAGGAGTGGACCGGAGGAGCCACCCTCTTTGGTATTAGGAAAAGTGCAAGA
TCAGAGCAACCAGTTAAGGGAACACCAGGAGAACTCCTTGAGGTTCATGGTACTCACCTCAGAGAGACTG
TTTGCTCAAAGGGAACATTGTGAGCTTGAACTTGGGGGAGGTTATTCTCTACCTTCTACTTTAAGCCTTC
TACCTACAACATTACCTACAAGTACAGGTTTCCCTAAGCCCAACTCACAAGTTAAAGAGTTGAAACAAAA
TTCAGCTTTCATTAATCATGAGAAAAATGGAGCAGATGGGAAGCACTGTGAGAGTCATCAGTGTGCTAGA
GCTTTCTGTCAGAGTATTTACTTGAGTAAACTTGGAAACGTTGAAACAGGAAAGAAAAACCCTTATGAAT
ATATTGTCAGTGGTGACTCTCTCAACTATGGTTCCTCCCTTTGTTTTCATGGTAGAACTTTTTCAGTGAA
GAAAAGTGATGACTGTAAGGATTATGGAAACCTCTTCAGTCACAGTGTGTCTCTGAATGAACAGAAGCCA
GTGCATTTTGGGAAAAGTCAGTATGAGTGTGATGAGTGCAGGGAAACCTGTTCTGAGAGTCTGTGCCTTG
TACAAACAGAAAGAAGTGGCCCTGGAGAGACCCCCTTCAGATGTGAGGAACGCTGTGCTGCCTTCCCCAT
GGCCTCATCTTTTTCTGACTGTAACATCATTCAGACTACAGAGAAGCCATCTGTGTGTAATCAGTGTGGA
AAATCTTTCAGCTGTTGTAAGCTCATACACCAGAGAACACACACTGGAGAAAAGCCCTTCGAATGTACTC
AGTGTGGGAAATCTTTTAGCCAGAGCTATGACCTTGTCATACATCAGAGGACACACACTGGAGAGAAGCC
CTATGAGTGTGACCTGTGTGGGAAATCCTTCACCCAGAGATCCAAACTTATTACACATCAGCGAATTCAC
ACTGGAGAAAAACCGTATCAGTGTATTGAATGCAGAAAATCCTTCAGGTGGAACTCTAACCTCATTGTAC
ATCAGAGAATTCATACTGGAGAGAAACCGTATGAGTGCACTCACTGTGGAAAGTCCTTCAGCCAAAGCTA
TGAGTTAGTTACACATAAAAGAACGCACACTGGAGAAAAACCCTTCAAATGTACTCAGTGTGGGAAATCT
TTCAGCCAGAAGTATGACCTTGTTGTACATCAGAGGACACACACTGGAGAGAAGCCCTATGAGTGCAACC
TGTGTGGGAAATCCTTCTCCCAGAGTTCCAAACTTATTACGCATCAGCGAATTCACACTGGAGAAAAACC
GTATCAGTGTATTGAATGTGGGAAATCCTTCAGATGGAACTCTAACCTCGTCATACATCAGAGAATTCAT
ACTGGAGAGAAACCGTACGATTGCACTCACTGTGGAAAGTCCTTCAGCCAAAGCTATCAGTTAGTTGCAC
ATAAAAGAACTCACACTGGAGAAAAGCCCTATGAATGTAACGAGTGTGGAAAAGCCTTCAATCGAAGCAC
TCAGCTCATCAGGCATCTGCAAATTCACACTGGGGAGAAGCCGTACAAATGCAATCAGTGCAATAAAGCC
TTTGCAAGGAGCTCCTACCTTGTGATGCATCAGAGAACTCACACTGGTGAGAAACCTTTTGAGTGTAGTC
AGTGTGGGAAAGCCTTTTCAGGGAGCTCTAACCTTCTTTCCCATCACAGAATTCATTCTGGAGAGAAACC
CTATGAATGTAGTGACTGTGGGAAATCCTTCCGGCAGCAATCTCAACTTGTAGTGCATCGGCGGACACAT
ACTGGAGAGAAACCTTAGTAATGAACTAGTCCGTAACTTGAAAGTATTTCGATTTCTTGGCTTTATATAT
CTTGTGGAAAGGACGATAGTAGGTTGCGTAAGCCGTCCCAACGCGTTAAGTCGACAATCAACCTCTGGAT
TACAAAATTTGTGAAAGATTGACTGGTATTCTTAACTATGTTGCTCCTTTTACGCTATGTGGATACGCTG
CTTTAATGCCTTTGTATCATGCTATTGCTTCCCGTATGGCTTTCATTTTCTCCTCCTTGTATAAATCCTG
GTTGCTGTCTCTTTATGAGGAGTTGTGGCCCGTTGTCAGGCAACGTGGCGTGGTGTGCACTGTGTTTGCT
GACGCAACCCCCACTGGTTGGGGCATTGCCACCACCTGTCAGCTCCTTTCCGGGACTTTCGCTTTCCCCC
TCCCTATTGCCACGGCGGAACTCATCGCCGCCTGCCTTGCCCGCTGCTGGACAGGGGCTCGGCTGTTGGG
CACTGACAATTCCGTGGTGTTGTCGGGGAAATCATCGTCCTTTCCTTGGCTGCTCGCCTGTGTTGCCACC
TGGATTCTGCGCGGGACGTCCTTCTGCTACGTCCCTTCGGCCCTCAATCCAGCGGACCTTCCTTCCCGCG
GCCTGCTGCCGGCTCTGCGGCCTCTTCCGCGTCTTCGCCTTCGCCCTCAGACGAGTCGGATCTCCCTTTG
GGCCGCCTCCCCGCGTCGACTTTAAGACCAATGACTTACAAGGCAGCTGTAGATCTTAGCCACTTTTTAA
AAGAAAAGGGGGGACTGGAAGGGCTAATTCACTCCCAACGAAGACAAGATCTGCTTTTTGCTTGTACTGG
GTCTCTCTGGTTAGACCAGATCTGAGCCTGGGAGCTCTCTGGCTAACTAGGGAACCCACTGCTTAAGCCT
CAATAAAGCTTGCCTTGAGTGCTTCAAGTAGTGTGTGCCCGTCTGTTGTGTGACTCTGGTAACTAGAGAT
CCCTCAGACCCTTTTAGTCAGTGTGGAAAATCTCTAGCAGTACGTATAGTAGTTCATGTCATCTTATTAT
TCAGTATTTATAACTTGCAAAGAAATGAATATCAGAGAGTGAGAGGAACTTGTTTATTGCAGCTTATAAT
GGTTACAAATAAAGCAATAGCATCACAAATTTCACAAATAAAGCATTTTTTTCACTGCATTCTAGTTGTG
GTTTGTCCAAACTCATCAATGTATCTTATCATGTCTGGCTCTAGCTATCCCGCCCCTAACTCCGCCCATC
CCGCCCCTAACTCCGCCCAGTTCCGCCCATTCTCCGCCCCATGGCTGACTAATTTTTTTTATTTATGCAG
AGGCCGAGGCCGCCTCGGCCTCTGAGCTATTCCAGAAGTAGTGAGGAGGCTTTTTTGGAGGCCTAGGGAC
GTACCCAATTCGCCCTATAGTGAGTCGTATTACGCGCGCTCACTGGCCGTCGTTTTACAACGTCGTGACT
GGGAAAACCCTGGCGTTACCCAACTTAATCGCCTTGCAGCACATCCCCCTTTCGCCAGCTGGCGTAATAG
CGAAGAGGCCCGCACCGATCGCCCTTCCCAACAGTTGCGCAGCCTGAATGGCGAATGGG
[124 nt withheld, positions 7760-7883]
C
[91 nt withheld, positions 7885-7975]
A
[49 nt withheld, positions 7977-8025]
CCTTTGACGTTGGAGTCCACGTTCTTT
[37 nt withheld, positions 8053-8089]
ACCCTATCTCGGTCTATTCTTTTGATTTATAAGGGATTTTGCCGATTTCGGCCTATTGGTTAAAAAATGA
GCTGATTTAACAAAAATTTAACGCGAATTTTAACAAAATATTAACGCTTACAATTTAGGTGGCACTTTTC
GGGGAAATGTGCGCGGAACCCCTATTTGTTTATTTTTCTAAATACATTCAAATATGTATCCGCTCATGAG
ACAATAACCCTGATAAATGCTTCAATAATATTGAAAAAGGAAGAGTATGAGTATTCAACATTTCCGTGTC
GCCCTTATTCCCTTTTTTGCGGCATTTTGCCTTCCTGTTTTTGCTCACCCAGAAACGCTGGTGAAAGTAA
AAGATGCTGAAGATCAGTTGGGTGCACGAGTGGGTTACATCGAACTGGATCTCAACAGCGGTAAGATCCT
TGAGAGTTTTCGCCCCGAAGAACGTTTTCCAATGATGAGCACTTTTAAAGTTCTGCTATGTGGCGCGGTA
TTATCCCGTATTGACGCCGGGCAAGAGCAACTCGGTCGCCGCATACACTATTCTCAGAATGACTTGGTTG
AGTACTCACCAGTCACAGAAAAGCATCTTACGGATGGCATGACAGTAAGAGAATTATGCAGTGCTGCCAT
AACCATGAGTGATAACACTGCGGCCAACTTACTTCTGACAACGATCGGAGGACCGAAGGAGCTAACCGCT
TTTTTGCACAACATGGGGGATCATGTAACTCGCCTTGATCGTTGGGAACCGGAGCTGAATGAAGCCATAC
CAAACGACGAGCGTGACACCACGATGCCTGTAGCAATGGCAACAACGTTGCGCAAACTATTAACTGGCGA
ACTACTTACTCTAGCTTCCCGGCAACAATTAATAGACTGGATGGAGGCGGATAAAGTTGCAGGACCACTT
CTGCGCTCGGCCCTTCCGGCTGGCTGGTTTATTGCTGATAAATCTGGAGCCGGTGAGCGTGGGTCTCGCG
GTATCATTGCAGCACTGGGGCCAGATGGTAAGCCCTCCCGTATCGTAGTTATCTACACGACGGGGAGTCA
GGCAACTATGGATGAACGAAATAGACAGATCGCTGAGATAGGTGCCTCACTGATTAAGCATTGGTAACTG
TCAGACCAAGTTTACTCATATATACTTTAGATTGATTTAAAACTTCATTTTTAATTTAAAAGGATCTAGG
TGAAGATCCTTTTTGATAATCTCATGACCAAAATCCCTTAACGTGAGTTTTCGTTCCACTGAGCGTCAGA
CCCCGTAGAAAAGATCAAAGGATCTTCTTGAGATCCTTTTTTTCTGCGCGTAATCTGCTGCTTGCAAACA
AAAAAACCACCGCTACCAGCGGTGGTTTGTTTGCCGGATCAAGAGCTACCAACTCTTTTTCCGAAGGTAA
CTGGCTTCAGCAGAGCGCAGATACCAAATACTGTTCTTCTAGTGTAGCCGTAGTTAGGCCACCACTTCAA
GAACTCTGTAGCACCGCCTACATACCTCGCTCTGCTAATCCTGTTACCAGTGGCTGCTGCCAGTGGCGAT
AAGTCGTGTCTTACCGGGTTGGACTCAAGACGATAGTTACCGGATAAGGCGCAGCGGTCGGGCTGAACGG
GGGGTTCGTGCACACAGCCCAGCTTGGAGCGAACGACCTACACCGAACTGAGATACCTACAGCGTGAGCT
ATGAGAAAGCGCCACGCTTCCCGAAGGGAGAAAGGCGGACAGGTATCCGGTAAGCGGCAGGGTCGGAACA
GGAGAGCGCACGAGGGAGCTTCCAGGGGGAAACGCCTGGTATCTTTATAGTCCTGTCGGGTTTCGCCACC
TCTGACTTGAGCGTCGATTTTTGTGATGCTCGTCAGGGGGGCGGAGCCTATGGAAAAACGCCAGCAACGC
GGCCTTTTTACGGTTCCTGGCCTTTTGCTGGCCTTTTGCTCACATGTTCTTTCCTGCGTTATCCCCTGAT
TCTGTGGATAACCGTATTACCGCCTTTGAGTGAGCTGATACCGCTCGCCGCAGCCGAACGACCGAGCGCA
GCGAGTCAGTGAGCGAGGAAGCGGAAGAGCGCCCAATACGCAAACCGCCTCTCCCCGCGCGTTGGCCGAT
TCATTAATGCAGCTGGCACGACAGGTTTCCCGACTGGAAAGCGGGCAGTGAGCGCAACGCAATTAATGTG
AGTTAGCTCACTCATTAGGCACCCCAGGCTTTACACTTTATGCTTCCGGCTCGTATGTTGTGTGGAATTG
TGAGCGGATAACAATTTCACACAGGAAACAGCTATGACCATGATTACGCCAAGCGCGCAATTAACCCTCA
CTAAAGGGAACAAAAGCTGGAGCTGCAAGC
