>Addgene plasmid #143741 | TFORF1007 | depositor partial sequence | sequence record 283350 | Insert
ACCGCCACCATGGAAGCACGTTCTATGCTGGTTCCACCCCAGGCATCTGTGTGCTTCGAGGATGTGGCTA
TGGCATTCACACAGGAGGAGTGGGAACAGCTGGACCTGGCCCAGAGGACACTGTACCGAGAGGTGACACT
GGAGACCTGGGAGCATATTGTCTCCCTGGACTGGAAAGCTACCCTTGAGGAGAATAGGTTGAATTCTGAA
AAAGATCGAGCTAGGGAAGAACTATCCCACCACGTGGAAGTGTACAGGAGTGGACCGGAGGAGCCACCCT
CTTTGGTATTAGGAAAAGTGCAAGATCAGAGCAACCAGTTAAGGGAACACCAGGAGAACTCCTTGAGGTT
CATGGTACTCACCTCAGAGAGACTGTTTGCTCAAAGGGAACATTGTGAGCTTGAACTTGGGGGAGGTTAT
TCTCTACCTTCTACTTTAAGCCTTCTACCTACAACATTACCTACAAGTACAGGTTTCCCTAAGCCCAACT
CACAAGTTAAAGAGTTGAAACAAAATTCAGCTTTCATTAATCATGAGAAAAATGGAGCAGATGGGAAGCA
CTGTGAGAGTCATCAGTGTGCTAGAGCTTTCTGTCAGAGTATTTACTTGAGTAAACTTGGAAACGTTGAA
ACAGGAAAGAAAAACCCTTATGAATATATTGTCAGTGGTGACTCTCTCAACTATGGTTCCTCCCTTTGTT
TTCATGGTAGAACTTTTTCAGTGAAGAAAAGTGATGACTGTAAGGATTATGGAAACCTCTTCAGTCACAG
TGTGTCTCTGAATGAACAGAAGCCAGTGCATTTTGGGAAAAGTCAGTATGAGTGTGATGAGTGCAGGGAA
ACCTGTTCTGAGAGTCTGTGCCTTGTACAAACAGAAAGAAGTGGCCCTGGAGAGACCCCCTTCAGATGTG
AGGAACGCTGTGCTGCCTTCCCCATGGCCTCATCTTTTTCTGACTGTAACATCATTCAGACTACAGAGAA
GCCATCTGTGTGTAATCAGTGTGGAAAATCTTTCAGCTGTTGTAAGCTCATACACCAGAGAACACACACT
GGAGAAAAGCCCTTCGAATGTACTCAGTGTGGGAAATCTTTTAGCCAGAGCTATGACCTTGTCATACATC
AGAGGACACACACTGGAGAGAAGCCCTATGAGTGTGACCTGTGTGGGAAATCCTTCACCCAGAGATCCAA
ACTTATTACACATCAGCGAATTCACACTGGAGAAAAACCGTATCAGTGTATTGAATGCAGAAAATCCTTC
AGGTGGAACTCTAACCTCATTGTACATCAGAGAATTCATACTGGAGAGAAACCGTATGAGTGCACTCACT
GTGGAAAGTCCTTCAGCCAAAGCTATGAGTTAGTTACACATAAAAGAACGCACACTGGAGAAAAACCCTT
CAAATGTACTCAGTGTGGGAAATCTTTCAGCCAGAAGTATGACCTTGTTGTACATCAGAGGACACACACT
GGAGAGAAGCCCTATGAGTGCAACCTGTGTGGGAAATCCTTCTCCCAGAGTTCCAAACTTATTACGCATC
AGCGAATTCACACTGGAGAAAAACCGTATCAGTGTATTGAATGTGGGAAATCCTTCAGATGGAACTCTAA
CCTCGTCATACATCAGAGAATTCATACTGGAGAGAAACCGTACGATTGCACTCACTGTGGAAAGTCCTTC
AGCCAAAGCTATCAGTTAGTTGCACATAAAAGAACTCACACTGGAGAAAAGCCCTATGAATGTAACGAGT
GTGGAAAAGCCTTCAATCGAAGCACTCAGCTCATCAGGCATCTGCAAATTCACACTGGGGAGAAGCCGTA
CAAATGCAATCAGTGCAATAAAGCCTTTGCAAGGAGCTCCTACCTTGTGATGCATCAGAGAACTCACACT
GGTGAGAAACCTTTTGAGTGTAGTCAGTGTGGGAAAGCCTTTTCAGGGAGCTCTAACCTTCTTTCCCATC
ACAGAATTCATTCTGGAGAGAAACCCTATGAATGTAGTGACTGTGGGAAATCCTTCCGGCAGCAATCTCA
ACTTGTAGTGCATCGGCGGACACATACTGGAGAGAAACCTTAGTAATGAACTAGTCCGTAACTTGAAAGT
ATTTCGATTTCTTGGCTTTATATATCTTGTGGAAAGGACGATAGTAGGTTGCGTAAGCCGTCCCA
