>Addgene plasmid #143741 | TFORF1007 | depositor partial sequence | sequence record 283351 | Barcode
TAGTAGGTTGCGTAAGCCGTCCCA
